Addgene plasmid #104000: pEB2-mRFP1*
Purpose: Plasmid encoding mRFP1*
Depositing lab: Philippe Cluzel. Depositing organization: Harvard University. Publication: Systematic characterization of maturation time of fluorescent proteins in living cells. Balleza E, Kim JM, Cluzel P. Nat Methods. 2018 Jan;15(1):47-51. doi: 10.1038/nmeth.4509. Epub 2017 Nov 20. PubMed 29320486.
Backbone
  Vector backbone: pEB2
  Backbone size w/o insert (bp): 3224
  Total vector size (bp): 3932
  Modifications to backbone: See "Notes On Plasmids In This Collection"
  Vector type: Bacterial Expression ; Low copy
Growth in bacteria
  Bacterial resistance: Kanamycin, 50 μg/mL
  Growth temperature: 37°C
  Growth strain: MG1655
  Copy number: Low Copy
Gene/Insert
  Gene/Insert name: mRFP1* (alt name: mRFP1star)
  Species: Synthetic
  Insert size (bp): 708
  Mutation: Mutations relative to DsRed (MSKGEE NNLAVIKEF...T21S, H41T, N42Q, V44A, V71A, K83L, C117E, F124L, I125R, V127T, L150M, R153E, V156A, H162K, K163M, A164R, L174D, V175A, F177V, S179T, I180T, Y192A, Y194K, V195T, S197I, T217A, H222S, L223T, F224G … EGRHSTG GMDELYK)
  Promoter: proC
  Cloning method: Gibson Cloning
  Sequencing primers: 5′ GCGTATCACGAGGCCCTTTC; 3′ AAAGGGAAAACTGTCCATATGCAC
Terms and licenses: Academic/Nonprofit Terms; Industry Terms: Not Available to Industry
Depositor comments: This FP derives from DsRed. Please see "Notes On Plasmids In This Collection" document for further details and references.
How to cite: pEB2-mRFP1* was a gift from Philippe Cluzel (Addgene plasmid # 104000 ; http://n2t.net/addgene:104000 ; RRID:Addgene_104000)
