[The description below was written by a language model from this plasmid's Addgene catalogue record and pLannotate feature annotations shown in this document.]
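Description:
pEB2-mRFP1* is a low-copy bacterial expression plasmid of roughly 3.9 kb, built on the pEB2 backbone and propagated in E. coli (the record lists the wild-type K-12 strain MG1655 as host). Replication depends on the pSC101 origin together with its cognate Rep101 (RepA) initiator protein, a pairing that keeps copy number low and so limits expression burden and cell-to-cell variability. Selection is by kanamycin through the neo/nptII aminoglycoside phosphotransferase gene, which is followed by a minimal phage lambda t0 terminator. A short annotated fragment matching the Tn5 transposase lies next to the resistance gene. It most likely reflects residual Tn5-derived sequence carried along with the kanamycin cassette rather than a functional transposase.

The payload is a synthetic 708 bp coding sequence for mRFP1* (mRFP1star), a monomeric red fluorescent protein descended from Discosoma DsRed. It carries the extensive set of substitutions that monomerise the tetrameric parent, plus modified N- and C-terminal ends. The automated annotation identifies this reading frame as the closely related variant mRFP1.3. According to the catalogue entry, the gene was inserted by Gibson assembly and is driven by the proC promoter, though that promoter does not appear as a feature in the annotation table. Downstream of the coding sequence sit a remnant of a pUC-type multiple cloning site and the rrnB T1 terminator, which insulates the cassette from the replication module.

The plasmid belongs to a collection of matched constructs that place different fluorescent proteins in the same vector context. This collection was made for a systematic comparison of fluorescent protein maturation times in living bacterial cells. The backbone modifications are described only in a separate collection document not included in the record.
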