Features (pLannotate 1.2.2; 8 found; start..end, strand, type, name):
    284..985     +  CDS            mRFP1.3: mRFP1.3 is a fluorescent protein published in 2004, derived from Discosoma sp.. It is reported to be a monomer.
    996..1015    +  misc_feature   MCS (fragment): pUC18/19 multiple cloning site
   1026..1072    +  terminator     rrnB T1 terminator: transcription terminator T1 from the E. coli rrnB gene
   1245..2195    -  CDS            Rep101: RepA protein needed for replication with the pSC101 origin; rep101
   2243..2465    -  rep_origin     pSC101 ori: low-copy replication origin that requires the Rep101 protein
   2971..3005    -  terminator     lambda t0 terminator: minimal transcription terminator from phage lambda (Scholtissek and Grosse, 1987)
   3049..3840    -  CDS            neo: KKA2_KLEPN - Also known as kan, nptII. Experimental evidence at protein level: Swiss-Prot protein existence level 1. Resistance to kanamycin, neomycin, paromomycin, ribostamycin, butirosin and gentamicin B. From Klebsiella pneumoniae.
   3872..50      -  CDS            tnpA (fragment) (across the origin): TN5P_ECOLX - Also known as tnp. Experimental evidence at protein level: Swiss-Prot protein existence level 1. Mediates transposition of transposon Tn5 by a 'cut and paste' mechanism. First, the monomeric transposase binds the 19 bp inverted DNA repeats flanking the transposon. Then, dimerization of the DNA- bound transposase creates a synaptic DNA complex. After nicking of the first DNA strand, excision of the transposon proceeds through a series of intermediates. The transposase then mediates the insertion of the transposon at a new site by strand transfer. The activity of the wild- type tran
>Addgene plasmid #104000 | pEB2-mRFP1* | addgene full sequence | sequence record 200531 | Addgene NGS Result
CAACCTTACCAGAGGGCGCCCCAGCTGGCAATTCCGACGTCTAAGAAACCATTATTATCATGACATTAAC
CTATAAAAATAGGCGTATCACGAGGCCCTTTCGTCTTCACCACAGCTAACACCACGTCGTCCCTATCTGC
TGCCCTAGGTCTATGAGTGGTTGCTGGATAACTTTACGGGCATGCATAAGGCTCGTATGATATATTCAGG
GAGACCACAACGGTTTCCCTCTACAAATAATTTTGTTTAACTTTTCTAGATTTAAGAAGGAGATATACAT
ATGAGTAAAGGAGAAGAAAACAACTTAGCTGTGATTAAAGAGTTCATGCGCTTCAAAGTTCGCATGGAGG
GTTCTGTTAACGGTCACGAGTTCGAGATCGAAGGCGAAGGCGAGGGCCGTCCGTATGAAGGCACCCAGAC
CGCCAAACTGAAAGTGACTAAAGGCGGCCCGCTGCCTTTTGCGTGGGACATCCTGAGCCCGCAATTTCAG
TACGGTTCTAAAGCGTATGTTAAACACCCAGCGGATATCCCGGACTATCTGAAGCTGTCTTTTCCGGAAG
GTTTCAAGTGGGAACGCGTAATGAATTTTGAAGATGGTGGTGTCGTGACCGTCACTCAGGACTCCTCCCT
GCAGGATGGCGAGTTCATCTATAAAGTTAAACTGCGTGGTACTAATTTTCCATCTGATGGCCCGGTGATG
CAGAAAAAGACGATGGGTTGGGAGGCGTCTACCGAACGCATGTATCCGGAAGATGGTGCGCTGAAAGGCG
AAATTAAAATGCGCCTGAAACTGAAAGATGGCGGCCATTATGACGCTGAAGTGAAAACCACGTACATGGC
CAAGAAACCTGTGCAGCTGCCTGGCGCGTACAAGACCGATATTAAACTGGACATCACCTCTCATAATGAA
GATTATACGATCGTAGAGCAATATGAGCGCGCGGAGGGTCGTCATTCTACCGGTGGCATGGATGAACTAT
ACAAATAAATGTCCAGACCTGCAGGCATGCAAGCTCTAGAGGCATCAAATAAAACGAAAGGCTCAGTCGA
AAGACTGGGCCTTTCGTTTTATCTGTTGAAATGCACCAAAAACTCGTAAAAGCTCTGATGTATCTATCTT
TTTTACACCGTTTTCATCTGTGCATATGGACAGTTTTCCCTTTGATATCTAACGGTGAACAGTTGTTCTA
CTTTTGTTTGTTAGTCTTGATGCTTCACTGATAGATACAAGAGCCATAAGAACCTCAGATCCTTCCGTAT
TTAGCCAGTATGTTCTCTAGTGTGGTTCGTTGTTTTTGCGTGAGCCATGAGAACGAACCATTGAGATCAT
GCTTACTTTGCATGTCACTCAAAAATTTTGCCTCAAAACTGGTGAGCTGAATTTTTGCAGTTAAAGCATC
GTGTAGTGTTTTTCTTAGTCCGTTACGTAGGTAGGAATCTGATGTAATGGTTGTTGGTATTTTGTCACCA
TTCATTTTTATCTGGTTGTTCTCAAGTTCGGTTACGAGATCCATTTGTCTATCTAGTTCAACTTGGAAAA
TCAACGTATCAGTCGGGCGGCCTCGCTTATCAACCACCAATTTCATATTGCTGTAAGTGTTTAAATCTTT
ACTTATTGGTTTCAAAACCCATTGGTTAAGCCTTTTAAACTCATGGTAGTTATTTTCAAGCATTAACATG
AACTTAAATTCATCAAGGCTAATCTCTATATTTGCCTTGTGAGTTTTCTTTTGTGTTAGTTCTTTTAATA
ACCACTCATAAATCCTCATAGAGTATTTGTTTTCAAAAGACTTAACATGTTCCAGATTATATTTTATGAA
TTTTTTTAACTGGAAAAGATAAGGCAATATCTCTTCACTAAAAACTAATTCTAATTTTTCGCTTGAGAAC
TTGGCATAGTTTGTCCACTGGAAAATCTCAAAGCCTTTAACCAAAGGATTCCTGATTTCCACAGTTCTCG
TCATCAGCTCTCTGGTTGCTTTAGCTAATACACCATAAGCATTTTCCCTACTGATGTTCATCATCTGAGC
GTATTGGTTATAAGTGAACGATACCGTCCGTTCTTTCCTTGTAGGGTTTTCAATCGTGGGGTTGAGTAGT
GCCACACAGCATAAAATTAGCTTGGTTTCATGCTCCGTTAAGTCATAGCGACTAATCGCTAGTTCATTTG
CTTTGAAAACAACTAATTCAGACATACATCTCAATTGGTCTAGGTGATTTTAATCACTATACCAATTGAG
ATGGGCTAGTCAATGATAATTACTAGTCCTTTTCCTTTGAGTTGTGGGTATCTGTAAATTCTGCTAGACC
TTTGCTGGAAAACTTGTAAATTCTGCTAGACCCTCTGTAAATTCCGCTAGACCTTTGTGTGTTTTTTTTG
TTTATATTCAAGTGGTTATAATTTATAGAATAAAGAAAGAATAAAAAAAGATAAAAAGAATAGATCCCAG
CCCTGTGTATAACTCACTACTTTAGTCAGTTCCGCAGTATTACAAAAGGATGTCGCAAACGCTGTTTGCT
CCTCTACAAAACAGACCTTAAAACCCTAAAGGCTTAAGTAGCACCCTCGCAAGCTCGGGCAAATCGCTGA
ATATTCCTTTTGTCTCCGACCATCAGGCACCTGAGTCGCTGTCTTTTTCGTGACATTCAGTTCGCTGCGC
TCACGGCTCTGGCAGTGAATGGGGGTAAATGGCACTACAGGCGCCTTTTATGGATTCATGCAAGGAAACT
ACCCATAATACAAGAAAAGCCCGTCACGGGCTTCTCAGGGCGTTTTATGGCGGGTCTGCTATGTGGTGCT
ATCTGACTTTTTGCTGTTCAGCAGTTCCTGCCCTCTGATTTTCCAGTCTGACCACTTCGGATTATCCCGT
GACAGGTCATTCAGACTGGCTAATGCACCCAGTAAGGCAGCGGTATCATCAACAGGCTTACCCGTCTTAC
TGTCAACCAGACCCGCCAGGATTCTCATGCATAAAAAACGCCCGGCGGCAACCGAGCGTTCTGAATTAAT
TAATCATCGCGACTGCAGAGATCCCAGAGTCCTTATTAGAAGAACTCGTCAAGAAGGCGATAGAAGGCGA
TGCGCTGCGAATCGGGAGCGGCGATACCGTAAAGCACGAGGAAGCGGTCAGCCCATTCGCCGCCAAGCTC
TTCAGCAATATCACGGGTAGCCAACGCTATGTCCTGATAGCGGTCCGCCACACCCAGCCGGCCACAGTCG
ATGAATCCAGAAAAGCGGCCATTTTCCACCATGATATTCGGCAAGCAGGCATCGCCATGGGTCACGACGA
GATCCTCGCCGTCGGGCATGCGCGCCTTGAGCCTGGCGAACAGTTCGGCTGGCGCGAGCCCCTGATGCTC
TTCGTCCAGATCATCCTGATCGACAAGACCGGCTTCCATCCGAGTACGTGCTCGCTCGATGCGATGTTTC
GCTTGGTGGTCGAATGGGCAGGTAGCCGGATCAAGCGTATGCAGCCGCCGCATTGCATCAGCCATGATGG
ATACTTTCTCGGCAGGAGCAAGGTGAGATGACAGGAGATCCTGCCCCGGCACTTCGCCCAATAGCAGCCA
GTCCCTTCCCGCTTCAGTGACAACGTCGAGCACAGCTGCGCAAGGAACGCCCGTCGTGGCCAGCCACGAT
AGCCGCGCTGCCTCGTCCTGCAGTTCATTCAGGGCACCGGACAGGTCGGTCTTGACAAAAAGAACCGGGC
GCCCCTGCGCTGACAGCCGGAACACGGCGGCATCAGAGCAGCCGATTGTCTGTTGTGCCCAGTCATAGCC
GAATAGCCTCTCCACCCAAGCGGCCGGAGAACCTGCGTGCAATCCATCTTGTTCAATCATGCGAAACGAT
CCTCATCCTGTCTCTTGATCAGATCTTGATCCCCTGCGCCATCAGATCCTTGGCGGCAAGAAAGCCATCC
AGTTTACTTTGCAGGGCTTCC
